>Addgene plasmid #31752 | Khc73-mCherry | addgene partial sequence | sequence record 37983 | mCherry-R 5'-TTGGTCACCTTCAGCTTGG-3'
CCTCGATCTCGAACTCGTGGCCGTTCACGGAGCCCTCCATGTGCACCTTGAAGCGCATGAACTCCTTGAT
GATGGCCATGTTATCCTCCTCGCCCTTGCTCACCATGGTGGCGGAGCTCACCACTTTGTACAAGAAAGCT
GGGTCGGCGCGCCCACCCTTTTTACGCGCCGAAAGGTTTAGCGAATCGCCGCGGCTCTTGGAGCGTGTCA
TCGAGCCAGTCATCGAGGTACTCATCTCTTTGCTGATGCTGTTGCTCTTCTCGGCGGCCTTGTAGGCTCG
CATCGCCTTGCCACGCTTGTCCAGCATCAGCTTGTCGGAGCGCACAAACATGCCGTGCTTGGGCTTGCAC
TGGAAATACTGAACGCCCTTCACGCTGCCGTCGTTTTTGCCCGTTGGTGTGTCCAATTCAACGCCAATCC
AGGCACCGGGTTGGAATTCCGTGGTTCCCACAAAGCGAATGACGCCGCTGGTGTTATACGGCCGGATTAA
CACTGACTCGCCCACCACTATCCACTCGGGCAGAACCAATTCCACATCCTTGCTCTCCTCATCAACTTCG
GTGCTGCTGGTCATAATGCTAGAATCCAAATATGCAGCCAGACCCTCCATTTTGGCCACCGATGCCCGAT
GATTGATGCGCGGTGCCTGGGTTGTGCCGTTGTTATTGTTATTTATGCTGTTGCCATTGCTCGGGGGCTG
GGTATTGGACTTCTTTCGCCGCACCACCTTTCCAGCGGGCAACTCTTCCCGGACGATGCCATCGCCTTCG
AGCAGATCCTCGGAACTGTGGCTTAACTCGTCAGA
