[The description below was written by a language model from this plasmid's Addgene catalogue record.]
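Description:
Khc73-mCherry is an expression plasmid built on the pMTWCherry backbone (about 4 kb without insert), a Gateway destination-type vector into which the Drosophila melanogaster kinesin gene Khc-73 (CG8183, also known as Kinesin-73, a relative of the KIF13A/B family) was introduced by Gateway recombination. The plasmid is propagated in E. coli under ampicillin selection; the copy number is not recorded, and no feature table is available to confirm the origin of replication or any selection marker for the expression host.

The Khc-73 coding sequence is placed under a metallothionein promoter, a metal-inducible promoter that allows expression to be switched on and its level adjusted by adding heavy-metal ions such as copper to the culture medium. The backbone supplies mCherry in frame at the C terminus, so the motor is produced as a red fluorescent fusion protein with the tag at the tail end, away from the N-terminal region where kinesin-3-type motor domains normally sit. The catalogue lists the vector type as mammalian expression. However, a metallothionein promoter combined with a fly insert is an arrangement commonly used for inducible expression in cultured Drosophila cells, and the record does not state which host is intended.

The record does not say whether the insert is full-length or carries mutations. Judging from the associated study, which characterised Kinesin-73 as a processive motor localising to Rab5-containing organelles, the construct is suited to live-cell or fixed-cell imaging of the motor's subcellular distribution, movement, and colocalisation with endosomal markers.
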