Addgene plasmid #31752: Khc73-mCherry
Depositing lab: Ron Vale. Depositing organization: University of California, San Francisco (UCSF). Publication: Kinesin-73 is a processive motor that localizes to Rab5-containing organelles. Huckaba TM, Gennerich A, Wilhelm JE, Chishti AH, Vale RD. J Biol Chem. 2011 Mar 4;286(9):7457-67. Epub 2010 Dec 18. 10.1074/jbc.M110.167023 PubMed 21169635.
Backbone
  Vector backbone: pMTWCherry
  Backbone manufacturer: Invitrogen
  Backbone size w/o insert (bp): 4000
  Vector type: Mammalian Expression
Growth in bacteria
  Bacterial resistance: Ampicillin, 100 μg/mL
  Growth temperature: 37°C
  Growth strain: DH5alpha
  Copy number: Unknown
Gene/Insert
  Gene/Insert name: Khc73
  Species: D. melanogaster (fly)
  Entrez Gene: Khc-73 (a.k.a. Dmel_CG8183, CG8183, DmKIN73, DmKin73, DmKlp73, Dmel\CG8183, KHC-73, KIF 13A, KIF13A/B, KLP73, Khc 73, Khc73, Kin73, Kinesin-73, anon-EST:fe3C9, khc-73, khc73)
  Promoter: Metallothionein
  Tag / fusion protein: mCherry (C terminal on backbone)
  Cloning method: Gateway Cloning
  Sequencing primers: 5′ MT1-F
Terms and licenses: Academic/Nonprofit Terms; Industry Terms: Not Available to Industry
How to cite: Khc73-mCherry was a gift from Ron Vale (Addgene plasmid # 31752 ; http://n2t.net/addgene:31752 ; RRID:Addgene_31752)
